Addgene plasmid #230434: AiP12021 - pAAV-AiE0058m_3xC2-minCMV-SYFP2-WPRE3-BGHpA (Alias: CN2021)
Purpose: AiE0058m_3xC2 is an enhancer sequence, designed to drive AAV-mediated transgene expression in specific populations of brain cells
Depositing lab: Allen Institute for Brain Science & Jonathan Ting. Depositing organization: Allen Institute. Publication: A suite of enhancer AAVs and transgenic mouse lines for genetic access to cortical cell types. Ben-Simon Y, Hooper M, Narayan S, Daigle TL, Dwivedi D, Way SW, Oster A, Stafford DA, Mich JK, Taormina MJ, Martinez RA, Opitz-Araya X, Roth JR, Alexander JR, Allen S, Amster A, Arbuckle J, Ayala A, Baker PM, Bakken TE, Barcelli T, Barta S, Bendrick J, Bertagnolli D, Bielstein C, Bishwakarma P, Bowlus J, Boyer G, Brouner K, Casian B, Casper T, Chakka AB, Chakrabarty R, Chance RK, Chavan S, Clark M, Colbert K, Collman F, Daniel S, Departee M, DiValentin P, Donadio N, Dotson N, Egdorf T, Fliss T, Gabitto M, Garcia J, Gary A, Gasperini M, Gloe J, Goldy J, Gore BB, Graybuck L, Greisman N, Haeseleer F, Halterman C, Haradon Z, Hastings SD, Helback O, Ho W, Hockemeyer D, Huang C, Huff S, Hunker A, Johansen N, Jones D, Juneau Z, Kalmbach B, Kannan M, Khem S, Kussick E, Kutsal R, Larsen R, Lee C, Lee AY, Leibly M, Lenz GH, Li S, Liang E, Lusk N, Madigan Z, Malloy J, Malone J, McCue R, Melchor J, Mollenkopf T, Moosman S, Morin E, Newman D, Ng L, Ngo K, Omstead V, Otto S, Oyama A, Pena N, Pham T, Phillips E, Pom CA, Potekhina L, Ransford S, Ray PL, Rette D, Reynoldson C, Rimorin C, Rocha D, Ruiz A, Sanchez REA, Sawyer L, Sedeno-Cortes A, Sevigny JP, Shapovalova N, Shepard N, Shulga L, Sigler AR, Siverts L, Soliman S, Somasundaram S, Staats B, Stewart K, Szelenyi E, Tieu M, Trader C, Tran A, van Velthoven CTJ, Walker M, Wang Y, Weed N, Wirthlin M, Wood T, Wynalda B, Yao Z, Zhou T, Ariza J, Dee N, Reding M, Ronellenfitch K, Mufti S, Sunkin SM, Smith KA, Esposito L, Waters J, Thyagarajan B, Yao S, Lein ES, Zeng H, Levi BP, Ngai J, Ting JT, Tasic B. Cell. 2025 May 16:S0092-8674(25)00513-6. doi: 10.1016/j.cell.2025.05.002. PubMed 40403729.
Backbone
  Vector backbone: pAAV2
  Vector type: AAV
Growth in bacteria
  Bacterial resistance: Ampicillin, 100 μg/mL
  Growth temperature: 37°C
  Growth strain: NEB Stable
  Copy number: High Copy
Gene/Insert
  Gene/Insert name: SYFP2
  Species: Synthetic
  Promoter: minCMV
  Cloning method: Gibson Cloning
Terms and licenses: Academic/Nonprofit Terms; Industry Terms: Not Available to Industry
How to cite: AiP12021 - pAAV-AiE0058m_3xC2-minCMV-SYFP2-WPRE3-BGHpA (Alias: CN2021) was a gift from Allen Institute for Brain Science & Jonathan Ting (Addgene plasmid # 230434 ; http://n2t.net/addgene:230434 ; RRID:Addgene_230434)
