[The description below was written by a language model from this plasmid's Addgene catalogue record and pLannotate feature annotations shown in this document.]
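Description:
AiP12021 - pAAV-AiE0058m_3xC2-minCMV-SYFP2-WPRE3-BGHpA (alias CN2021) is an AAV transfer plasmid built on a pAAV2 backbone, about 4.9 kb in the sequenced record. It is used to produce recombinant adeno-associated virus that reports enhancer activity in the brain. The plasmid is maintained in bacteria through a high-copy ColE1/pUC-type origin and selected with ampicillin via the β-lactamase gene under its own promoter. An f1 phage origin and small remnants of pBR322 bom and rop sequences are also annotated in the backbone. The recorded host is a recombination-deficient cloning strain, a common choice for keeping the repeat-rich ITRs intact.

The viral payload lies between AAV2 inverted terminal repeats, which direct replication and packaging of the genome into capsids. The 3' ITR is annotated in full, while the 5' ITR is detected only as two short fragments. Downstream of the 5' ITR is an unannotated stretch of several hundred bases that, judging from the construct name, holds the AiE0058m_3xC2 enhancer. The name suggests a triplicated core of a candidate enhancer, though the record does not define this. The enhancer sits upstream of a minimal CMV promoter, which has little activity on its own, so transcription depends largely on the enhancer and is intended to be restricted to particular brain cell populations. The record does not say which populations. The reporter is SYFP2, a rapidly maturing monomeric yellow fluorescent protein. It is followed by WPRE3, a shortened woodchuck posttranscriptional element that boosts expression while saving packaging space and appears here as two WPRE fragments, and then by a bovine growth hormone polyadenylation signal. The construct belongs to a collection of enhancer AAVs for genetic access to cortical cell types, in which fluorescence labels the targeted cells.
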