Features (pLannotate 1.2.2; 15 found; start..end, strand, type, name):
     12..39      +  repeat_region  AAV2 ITR (fragment): inverted terminal repeat of adeno-associated virus serotype 2 inverted
     68..95      +  repeat_region  AAV2 ITR (fragment): inverted terminal repeat of adeno-associated virus serotype 2 inverted
    835..873     +  promoter       minimal CMV promoter: human cytomegalovirus (CMV) immediate early promoter
    941..1657    +  CDS            SYFP2: SYFP2 is a basic (constitutively fluorescent) yellow fluorescent protein published in 2006, derived from Aequorea victoria. It is reported to be a very rapidly-maturing monomer with moderate acid sensitivity.
   1697..1854    +  misc_feature   WPRE (fragment): woodchuck hepatitis virus posttranscriptional regulatory element
   1860..1940    +  misc_feature   WPRE (fragment): woodchuck hepatitis virus posttranscriptional regulatory element
   1957..2068    +  polyA_signal   bGH poly(A) signal: bovine growth hormone polyadenylation signal
   2186..2326    +  repeat_region  AAV2 ITR: inverted terminal repeat of adeno-associated virus serotype 2 inverted
   2331..2382    -  misc_feature   bom (fragment): basis of mobility region from pBR322
   2401..2856    +  rep_origin     f1 ori (sequence partly withheld): f1 bacteriophage origin of replication; arrow indicates direction of (+) strand synthesis
   2857..2906    -  misc_feature   bom (fragment): basis of mobility region from pBR322
   3008..3043    -  CDS            rop (fragment): Rop protein, which maintains plasmids at low copy number; rop
   3138..3242    +  promoter       AmpR promoter: bla
   3243..4103    +  CDS            AmpR: β-lactamase; bla; confers resistance to ampicillin, carbenicillin, and related antibiotics
   4274..4862    +  rep_origin     ori: high-copy-number ColE1/pMB1/pBR322/pUC origin of replication
>Addgene plasmid #230434 | AiP12021 - pAAV-AiE0058m_3xC2-minCMV-SYFP2-WPRE3-BGHpA (Alias: CN2021) | addgene full sequence | sequence record 470801 | Addgene NGS Result
CCTGCAGGCAGCTGCGCGCTCGCTCGCTCACTGAGGCCGCCCGGGCGTCGGGCGACCTTTGGTCGCCCGG
CCTCAGTGAGCGAGCGAGCGCGCAGAGAGGGAGTGGCCAACTCCATCACTAGGGGTTCCTGCGGCCGCAC
GCGTTCGTTGGGACATCAAAGGATGTTATACTGAAGAGATCTCAAAGACCAGGCAGTCCAGCCTACTCGT
TTCCCAGACAAGAGAAGTGAAGCCAAGAAACAGATGGGCTGCCTCCTCTAGTCATATGGGGCTTAAAAAT
ATATATCTCTATTTTTCATGAGTTTTCATGAAAGTGACCAGTGTTATCTCATTTCCTGTCTTCTCAAATT
CAGGATCCTACCCAATCTAACTCGTTGGGACATCAAAGGATGTTATACTGAAGAGATCTCAAAGACCAGG
CAGTCCAGCCTACTCGTTTCCCAGACAAGAGAAGTGAAGCCAAGAAACAGATGGGCTGCCTCCTCTAGTC
ATATGGGGCTTAAAAATATATATCTCTATTTTTCATGAGTTTTCATGAAAGTGACCAGTGTTATCTCATT
TCCTGTCTTCTCAAATTCAGGATCCTACCCAATCTAACTCGTTGGGACATCAAAGGATGTTATACTGAAG
AGATCTCAAAGACCAGGCAGTCCAGCCTACTCGTTTCCCAGACAAGAGAAGTGAAGCCAAGAAACAGATG
GGCTGCCTCCTCTAGTCATATGGGGCTTAAAAATATATATCTCTATTTTTCATGAGTTTTCATGAAAGTG
ACCAGTGTTATCTCATTTCCTGTCTTCTCAAATTCAGGATCCTACCCAATCTAACGAGCTCAGAGGTAGG
CGTGTACGGTGGGAGGCCTATATAAGCAGAGCTGGTTTAGTGAACCGTCAGATCGCCTGGGGATCCAGAT
CTTTCGAAGCTAGCGCTACCGGTCGCCACCATGGTGAGCAAGGGCGAGGAGCTGTTCACCGGGGTGGTGC
CCATCCTGGTCGAGCTGGACGGCGACGTAAACGGCCACAAGTTCAGCGTGTCCGGCGAGGGCGAGGGCGA
TGCCACCTACGGCAAGCTGACCCTGAAGCTGATCTGCACCACCGGCAAGCTGCCCGTGCCCTGGCCCACC
CTCGTGACCACCCTGGGCTACGGCGTGCAGTGCTTCGCCCGCTACCCCGACCACATGAAGCAGCACGACT
TCTTCAAGTCCGCCATGCCCGAAGGCTACGTCCAGGAGCGCACCATCTTCTTCAAGGACGACGGCAACTA
CAAGACCCGCGCCGAGGTGAAGTTCGAGGGCGACACCCTGGTGAACCGCATCGAGCTGAAGGGCATCGAC
TTCAAGGAGGACGGCAACATCCTGGGGCACAAGCTGGAGTACAACTACAACAGCCACAACGTCTATATCA
CCGCCGACAAGCAGAAGAACGGCATCAAGGCCAACTTCAAGATCCGCCACAACATCGAGGACGGCGGCGT
GCAGCTCGCCGACCACTACCAGCAGAACACCCCCATCGGCGACGGCCCCGTGCTGCTGCCCGACAACCAC
TACCTGAGCTACCAGTCCAAGCTGAGCAAAGACCCCAACGAGAAGCGCGATCACATGGTCCTGCTGGAGT
TCGTGACCGCCGCCGGGATCACTCTCGGCATGGACGAGCTGTACAAGTAAGTCGACGGCGCGCCGCGGCC
GCGAATTCGATATCATAATCAACCTCTGGATTACAAAATTTGTGAAAGATTGACTGGTATTCTTAACTAT
GTTGCTCCTTTTACGCTATGTGGATACGCTGCTTTAATGCCTTTGTATCATGCTATTGCTTCCCGTATGG
CTTTCATTTTCTCCTCCTTGTATAAATCCTGGTTAGTTCTTGCCACGGCGGAACTCATCGCCGCCTGCCT
TGCCCGCTGCTGGACAGGGGCTCGGCTGTTGGGCACTGACAATTCCGTGGCTCGAGAGATCTTCGACTGT
GCCTTCTAGTTGCCAGCCATCTGTTGTTTGCCCCTCCCCCGTGCCTTCCTTGACCCTGGAAGGTGCCACT
CCCACTGTCCTTTCCTAATAAAATGAGGAAATTGCATCGCATTGTCTGAGTAGGTGTCATTCTATTCTGG
GGGGTGGGGTGGGGCAGGACAGCAAGGGGGAGGATTGGGAAGACAATAGCAGGCATGAGATCTCACGTGC
GGACCGAGCGGCCGCAGGAACCCCTAGTGATGGAGTTGGCCACTCCCTCTCTGCGCGCTCGCTCGCTCAC
TGAGGCCGGGCGACCAAAGGTCGCCCGACGCCCGGGCTTTGCCCGGGCGGCCTCAGTGAGCGAGCGAGCG
CGCAGCTGCCTGCAGGGGCGCCTGATGCGGTATTTTCTCCTTACGCATCTGTGCGGTATTTCACACCGCA
TA
[95 nt withheld, positions 2383-2477]
T
[46 nt withheld, positions 2479-2524]
C
[141 nt withheld, positions 2526-2666]
CCTTTGACGTTGGAGTCCACGTTCTTT
[37 nt withheld, positions 2694-2730]
ACTCTATCTCGGGCTATTCTTTTGATTTATAAGGGATTTTGCCGATTTCGGTCTATTGGTTAAAAAATGA
GCTGATTTAACAAAAATTTAACGCGAATTTTAACAAAATATTAACGTTTACAATTTTATGGTGCACTCTC
AGTACAATCTGCTCTGATGCCGCATAGTTAAGCCAGCCCCGACACCCGCCAACACCCGCTGACGCGCCCT
GACGGGCTTGTCTGCTCCCGGCATCCGCTTACAGACAAGCTGTGACCGTCTCCGGGAGCTGCATGTGTCA
GAGGTTTTCACCGTCATCACCGAAACGCGCGAGACGAAAGGGCCTCGTGATACGCCTATTTTTATAGGTT
AATGTCATGATAATAATGGTTTCTTAGACGTCAGGTGGCACTTTTCGGGGAAATGTGCGCGGAACCCCTA
TTTGTTTATTTTTCTAAATACATTCAAATATGTATCCGCTCATGAGACAATAACCCTGATAAATGCTTCA
ATAATATTGAAAAAGGAAGAGTATGAGTATTCAACATTTCCGTGTCGCCCTTATTCCCTTTTTTGCGGCA
TTTTGCCTTCCTGTTTTTGCTCACCCAGAAACGCTGGTGAAAGTAAAAGATGCTGAAGATCAGTTGGGTG
CACGAGTGGGTTACATCGAACTGGATCTCAACAGCGGTAAGATCCTTGAGAGTTTTCGCCCCGAAGAACG
TTTTCCAATGATGAGCACTTTTAAAGTTCTGCTATGTGGCGCGGTATTATCCCGTATTGACGCCGGGCAA
GAGCAACTCGGTCGCCGCATACACTATTCTCAGAATGACTTGGTTGAGTACTCACCAGTCACAGAAAAGC
ATCTTACGGATGGCATGACAGTAAGAGAATTATGCAGTGCTGCCATAACCATGAGTGATAACACTGCGGC
CAACTTACTTCTGACAACGATCGGAGGACCGAAGGAGCTAACCGCTTTTTTGCACAACATGGGGGATCAT
GTAACTCGCCTTGATCGTTGGGAACCGGAGCTGAATGAAGCCATACCAAACGACGAGCGTGACACCACGA
TGCCTGTAGCAATGGCAACAACGTTGCGCAAACTATTAACTGGCGAACTACTTACTCTAGCTTCCCGGCA
ACAATTAATAGACTGGATGGAGGCGGATAAAGTTGCAGGACCACTTCTGCGCTCGGCCCTTCCGGCTGGC
TGGTTTATTGCTGATAAATCTGGAGCCGGTGAGCGTGGGTCTCGCGGTATCATTGCAGCACTGGGGCCAG
ATGGTAAGCCCTCCCGTATCGTAGTTATCTACACGACGGGGAGTCAGGCAACTATGGATGAACGAAATAG
ACAGATCGCTGAGATAGGTGCCTCACTGATTAAGCATTGGTAACTGTCAGACCAAGTTTACTCATATATA
CTTTAGATTGATTTAAAACTTCATTTTTAATTTAAAAGGATCTAGGTGAAGATCCTTTTTGATAATCTCA
TGACCAAAATCCCTTAACGTGAGTTTTCGTTCCACTGAGCGTCAGACCCCGTAGAAAAGATCAAAGGATC
TTCTTGAGATCCTTTTTTTCTGCGCGTAATCTGCTGCTTGCAAACAAAAAAACCACCGCTACCAGCGGTG
GTTTGTTTGCCGGATCAAGAGCTACCAACTCTTTTTCCGAAGGTAACTGGCTTCAGCAGAGCGCAGATAC
CAAATACTGTTCTTCTAGTGTAGCCGTAGTTAGGCCACCACTTCAAGAACTCTGTAGCACCGCCTACATA
CCTCGCTCTGCTAATCCTGTTACCAGTGGCTGCTGCCAGTGGCGATAAGTCGTGTCTTACCGGGTTGGAC
TCAAGACGATAGTTACCGGATAAGGCGCAGCGGTCGGGCTGAACGGGGGGTTCGTGCACACAGCCCAGCT
TGGAGCGAACGACCTACACCGAACTGAGATACCTACAGCGTGAGCTATGAGAAAGCGCCACGCTTCCCGA
AGGGAGAAAGGCGGACAGGTATCCGGTAAGCGGCAGGGTCGGAACAGGAGAGCGCACGAGGGAGCTTCCA
GGGGGAAACGCCTGGTATCTTTATAGTCCTGTCGGGTTTCGCCACCTCTGACTTGAGCGTCGATTTTTGT
GATGCTCGTCAGGGGGGCGGAGCCTATGGAAAAACGCCAGCAACGCGGCCTTTTTACGGTTCCTGGCCTT
TTGCTGGCCTTTTGCTCACATGT
